Addgene plasmid #58156: mVenus-tdTomato-FRET-10
Purpose: (Empty Backbone) Localization: Cytosolic FRET, Excitation: / 554, Emission: / 581
Depositing lab: Michael Davidson. Depositing organization: Florida State University, Tallahassee.
Backbone
  Vector backbone: Unknown
  Vector type: Mammalian Expression
  Selectable markers: Neomycin (select with G418)
  Tag / fusion protein: mVenus; tdTomato
Growth in bacteria
  Bacterial resistance: Kanamycin, 50 μg/mL
  Growth temperature: 37°C
  Growth strain: DH5alpha
  Copy number: High Copy
Gene/Insert
  Gene/Insert name: None
  Tag / fusion protein: mVenus; tdTomato
Terms and licenses: Academic/Nonprofit Terms; Industry Terms: Not Available to Industry
Depositor comments: FRET Indicator - Live and Fixed Cells. Excitation = 554; Emission = 581
How to cite: mVenus-tdTomato-FRET-10 was a gift from Michael Davidson (Addgene plasmid # 58156 ; http://n2t.net/addgene:58156 ; RRID:Addgene_58156)
