[The description below was written by a language model from this plasmid's Addgene catalogue record.]
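Description:
mVenus-tdTomato-FRET-10 is a mammalian expression plasmid that encodes a tandem fusion of two fluorescent proteins, the yellow mVenus and the red tandem-dimer tdTomato. It is catalogued as a cytosolic FRET indicator for use in live and fixed cells. The repository lists it as an empty backbone with no separate gene insert, so the fluorescent protein pair is itself the payload. In a construct of this kind, mVenus would be expected to act as the energy donor and tdTomato as the acceptor. Holding the two together in one polypeptide gives a fixed-proximity pair that produces a FRET signal distributed through the cytosol, since no targeting sequence is recorded. The "10" in the name may refer to the length of the linker between the two proteins, but the record does not say so. Only the tdTomato spectral values are recorded, with excitation at 554 nm and emission at 581 nm; the mVenus values are left blank.

The vector backbone is listed as unknown, and no feature table is available. The promoter driving the fusion, the polyadenylation signal and the origin of replication are therefore not stated. The plasmid is recorded as high copy in bacteria, where it is selected with kanamycin. It also carries a neomycin resistance marker, which allows G418 selection of stably transfected mammalian cells. Constructs like this are typically used as positive controls or calibration standards when setting up and validating FRET imaging with a yellow/red fluorophore pair, although the record itself gives no purpose beyond FRET indication.
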