>Addgene plasmid #58156 | mVenus-tdTomato-FRET-10 | addgene partial sequence | sequence record 132327 | CMV-F 5'-CGCAAATGGGCGGTAGGCGTG-3'
GAGCTGGTTTAGTGAACCGTCAGATCCGCTAGCGCTACCGGACTCAGATCTCGAGCTCAAGCTTCGAATT
CACCATGGTGAGCAAGGGCGAGGAGCTGTTCACCGGGGTGGTGCCCATCCTGGTCGAGCTGGACGGCGAC
GTAAACGGCCACAAGTTCAGCGTGTCCGGCGAGGGCGAGGGCGATGCCACCTACGGCAAGCTGACCCTGA
AGCTGATCTGCACCACCGGCAAGCTGCCCGTGCCCTGGCCCACCCTCGTGACCACCCTGGGCTACGGCCT
GCAGTGCTTCGCCCGCTACCCCGACCACATGAAGCAGCACGACTTCTTCAAGTCCGCCATGCCCGAAGGC
TACGTCCAGGAGCGCACCATCTTCTTCAAGGACGACGGCAACTACAAGACCCGCGCCGAGGTGAAGTTCG
AGGGCGACACCCTGGTGAACCGCATCGAGCTGAAGGGCATCGACTTCAAGGAGGACGGCAACATCCTGGG
GCACAAGCTGGAGTACAACTACAACAGCCACAACGTCTATATCACCGCCGACAAGCAGAAGAACGGCATC
AAGGCCAACTTCAAGATCCGCCACAACATCGAGGACGGCGGCGTGCAGCTCGCCGACCACTACCAGCAGA
ACACCCCCATCGGCGACGGCCCCGTGCTGCTGCCCGACAACCACTACCTGAGCTACCAGTCCAAACTGAG
CAAAGACCCCAACGAGAAGCGCGATCACATGGTCCTGCTGGAGTTCGTGACCGCCGCCGGGATCACTCTC
GGCATGGACGAGCTGTACAAGTCCGGACTCAGATCCCCACCGGTCGCCACCATGGTGAGCAAGGGCGAGG
AGGTCATCAAAGAGTTCATGCGCTTCAAGGTGCGCATGGAGGGCTCCATGAACGGCCA
